Addgene plasmid #158175: p663-UBC-miniTurbo-V5-CDK19_IDG-K
Purpose: Gateway destination clone of CDK19 (human) tagged with N-terminal miniTurbo-V5 for generating protein-proximity networks using proximity-dependent biotinylation proteomics
Depositing lab: Ben Major. Depositing organization: Washington University in Saint Louis.
Backbone
  Vector backbone: pDest663
  Backbone manufacturer: PEL
  Backbone size w/o insert (bp): 9019
  Vector type: Mammalian Expression, Lentiviral ; Gateway Destination
  Selectable markers: Puromycin
Growth in bacteria
  Bacterial resistance: Ampicillin, 100 μg/mL
  Growth temperature: 30°C
  Growth strain: NEB Stable
  Copy number: Low Copy
Gene/Insert
  Gene/Insert name: miniTurbo-V5-CDK19 (alt name: CDK19)
  Species: H. sapiens (human)
  Entrez Gene: CDK19 (a.k.a. CDC2L6, CDK11, DEE87, EIEE87, bA346C16.3)
  Promoter: Ubiquitin
  Tag / fusion protein: miniTurbo-V5 (N terminal on insert)
  Cloning method: Gateway Cloning
  Sequencing primers: 5′ GCCCGAAGGAATAGAAGAAGAA; 3′ CATAGCGTAAAAGGAGCAACA
Terms and licenses: Academic/Nonprofit Terms; Industry Terms: Not Available to Industry
Depositor comments: These plasmids were generated as part of the Illuminating the Druggable Genome (IDG) program sponsored by the NIH Common Fund. The goal of this program is to identify, gather, and distribute information and resources for proteins that currently are not well-studied yet belong to commonly drug-targeted protein families: protein kinases, non-olfactory G-protein coupled receptors (GPCRs), and ion channels. The IDG program is designed to develop fundamental research tools for understudied proteins, elucidate their function, and disseminate the IDG-related resources and data to the greater scientific community. These lentiviral gateway destination plasmids were generated, as part of the Kinase-Data and Resource Generating Center (DRGC), using the single fragment or multisite gateway cloning technology. They were used for generating proteomics-based protein-interaction and protein-proximity networks that can be accessed through the kinase-DRGC website https://darkkinome.org/. Each plasmid has either an N- or C-terminal fusion protein (Flag/ V5/V5-miniTurbo/V5-TurboID/miniTurbo-V5/TurboID-V5) tagged understudied kinase driven under either a CMV or Ubiquitin (UBC) promoter. All inserts in the pENTR plasmids used to generate the deposited destination plasmids were end-sequenced and insert size validated prior to multi-site gateway cloning. The combined insert size of the single fragment or three fragment destination plasmids were confirmed by restriction digestion (BsrGI, and EcoRV for pDest667; BsrGI, EcoRV, and BstZ17I for pDest663; and BsrGI for pHAGE) and all plasmids were partially sequenced to ensure in-frame ORFs and fusion tags.
How to cite: p663-UBC-miniTurbo-V5-CDK19_IDG-K was a gift from Ben Major (Addgene plasmid # 158175 ; http://n2t.net/addgene:158175 ; RRID:Addgene_158175)
