[The description below was written by a language model from this plasmid's Addgene catalogue record and pLannotate feature annotations shown in this document.]
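Description:
p663-UBC-miniTurbo-V5-CDK19_IDG-K is a lentiviral mammalian expression clone built by multisite Gateway recombination into the pDest663 destination backbone. The sequenced plasmid is about 11 kb. In bacteria it is maintained through a ColE1/pUC-type origin and selected with ampicillin via β-lactamase; an f1 origin and remnants of a lac/lacZα region flanked by T3 and T7 promoters are also present. The catalogue lists it as low copy, although the annotated origin is of the high-copy class.

The transfer cassette has an RSV promoter driving a truncated HIV-1 5' LTR, followed by the Ψ packaging signal with a partial gag sequence, the RRE for Rev-dependent export of the genomic RNA, and the cPPT/CTS. A second truncated LTR, followed by an SV40 poly(A) signal and SV40 origin, closes the viral unit. This layout is typical of vectors packaged with helper plasmids supplied in trans.

Between the LTRs, the human ubiquitin C promoter (flanked by attB4 and attB5 scars) drives an open reading frame in which miniTurbo, an engineered truncated E. coli biotin ligase, is joined across an attB1 site to full-length human CDK19, ending at attB2. The V5 epitope named in the record is not separately annotated but would lie in the gap between miniTurbo and attB1. A WPRE follows to boost transcript expression, and a downstream mouse PGK promoter drives puromycin N-acetyltransferase for selecting transduced cells.

The plasmid was made within the Illuminating the Druggable Genome programme on understudied kinases. It is intended for stable expression of the biotin ligase fusion, so that proteins near CDK19 are biotinylated, captured and identified by mass spectrometry to build proximity networks.
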