Features (pLannotate 1.2.2; 32 found; start..end, strand, type, name):
     26..130     +  promoter       AmpR promoter: bla
    131..991     +  CDS            AmpR: β-lactamase; bla; confers resistance to ampicillin, carbenicillin, and related antibiotics
   1162..1750    +  rep_origin     ori: high-copy-number ColE1/pMB1/pBR322/pUC origin of replication
   1933..2025    +  CDS            lacI (fragment): lac repressor; lacI; The lac repressor binds to the lac operator to inhibit transcription in E. coli. This inhibition can be relieved by adding lactose or isopropyl-β-D-thiogalactopyranoside (IPTG).
   2038..2059    +  protein_bind   CAP binding site: CAP binding activates transcription in the presence of cAMP. E. coli catabolite activator protein
   2074..2104    +  promoter       lac promoter: promoter for the E. coli lac operon
   2108..2130    +  protein_bind   lac operator (fragment): The lac repressor binds to the lac operator to inhibit transcription in E. coli. This inhibition can be relieved by adding lactose or isopropyl-β-D-thiogalactopyranoside (IPTG). lac repressor encoded by lacI
   2173..2191    +  promoter       T3 promoter: promoter for bacteriophage T3 RNA polymerase
   2219..2445    +  promoter       RSV promoter: Rous sarcoma virus enhancer/promoter
   2446..2626    +  LTR            5' LTR (truncated): truncated 5' long terminal repeat (LTR) from HIV-1
   2673..2798    +  misc_feature   HIV-1 Ψ: packaging signal of human immunodeficiency virus type 1
   2782..3145    +  CDS            HIV-1 gag (fragment): gag protein from human immunodeficiency virus 1; gag
   3291..3524    +  misc_feature   RRE: The Rev response element (RRE) of HIV-1 allows for Rev-dependent mRNA export from the nucleus to the cytoplasm.
   3901..4001    +  CDS            Rev (fragment): human immunodeficiency virus 1 (HIV-1) Rev protein; rev; enhances nuclear export of unspliced and incompletely spliced viral mRNAs
   4020..4136    +  misc_feature   cPPT/CTS: central polypurine tract and central termination sequence of HIV-1
   4170..4190    +  protein_bind   attB4: mutant version of attB; core recombination site for the Gateway® BP reaction BP Clonase™
   4190..5401    +  promoter       UbC promoter: human ubiquitin C promoter
   5405..5423    -  protein_bind   attB5 (fragment): mutant version of attB; core recombination site for the Gateway® BP reaction BP Clonase™
   5438..6208    +  CDS            miniTurbo: N-terminally truncated mutant of the E. coli biotin ligase BioID engineered for improved catalytic efficiency (Branon et al., 2018)
   6257..6281    +  protein_bind   attB1: mutant version of attB; recombination site for the Gateway® BP reaction BP Clonase™
   6287..7792    +  CDS            CDK19: CDK19_HUMAN - Also known as CDC2L6, CDK11, KIAA1028. Experimental evidence at protein level: Swiss-Prot protein existence level 1. From Homo sapiens (Human).
   7797..7818    -  protein_bind   attB2 (fragment): mutant version of attB; recombination site for the Gateway® BP reaction BP Clonase™
   7851..8439    +  misc_feature   WPRE: woodchuck hepatitis virus posttranscriptional regulatory element
   8453..8952    +  promoter       PGK promoter: mouse phosphoglycerate kinase 1 promoter
   8973..9572    +  CDS            PuroR: puromycin N-acetyltransferase; pac from Streptomyces alboniger; confers resistance to puromycin
   9640..9777    +  CDS            nef (fragment): NEF_HV1LA - Experimental evidence at protein level: Swiss-Prot protein existence level 1. Extracellular Nef protein targets CD4(+) T-lymphocytes for apoptosis by interacting with CXCR4 surface receptors. From Human immunodeficiency virus type 1 group M subtype B (isolate Lai) (HIV-1).
   9763..9943    +  LTR            5' LTR (truncated): truncated 5' long terminal repeat (LTR) from HIV-1
  10015..10136   +  polyA_signal   SV40 poly(A) signal: SV40 polyadenylation signal
  10155..10290   +  rep_origin     SV40 ori: SV40 origin of replication
  10311..10329   -  promoter       T7 promoter: promoter for bacteriophage T7 RNA polymerase
  10337..10492   +  CDS            lacZα (fragment): LacZα fragment of β-galactosidase; lacZ fragment
  10497..10925   +  rep_origin     f1 ori (sequence partly withheld): f1 bacteriophage origin of replication; arrow indicates direction of (+) strand synthesis
>Addgene plasmid #158175 | p663-UBC-miniTurbo-V5-CDK19_IDG-K | addgene full sequence | sequence record 311145 | Addgene NGS Result
AGGTGGCACTTTTCGGGGAAATGTGCGCGGAACCCCTATTTGTTTATTTTTCTAAATACATTCAAATATG
TATCCGCTCATGAGACAATAACCCTGATAAATGCTTCAATAATATTGAAAAAGGAAGAGTATGAGTATTC
AACATTTCCGTGTCGCCCTTATTCCCTTTTTTGCGGCATTTTGCCTTCCTGTTTTTGCTCACCCAGAAAC
GCTGGTGAAAGTAAAAGATGCTGAAGATCAGTTGGGTGCACGAGTGGGTTACATCGAACTGGATCTCAAC
AGCGGTAAGATCCTTGAGAGTTTTCGCCCCGAAGAACGTTTTCCAATGATGAGCACTTTTAAAGTTCTGC
TATGTGGCGCGGTATTATCCCGTATTGACGCCGGGCAAGAGCAACTCGGTCGCCGCATACACTATTCTCA
GAATGACTTGGTTGAGTACTCACCAGTCACAGAAAAGCATCTTACGGATGGCATGACAGTAAGAGAATTA
TGCAGTGCTGCCATAACCATGAGTGATAACACTGCGGCCAACTTACTTCTGACAACGATCGGAGGACCGA
AGGAGCTAACCGCTTTTTTGCACAACATGGGGGATCATGTAACTCGCCTTGATCGTTGGGAACCGGAGCT
GAATGAAGCCATACCAAACGACGAGCGTGACACCACGATGCCTGTAGCAATGGCAACAACGTTGCGCAAA
CTATTAACTGGCGAACTACTTACTCTAGCTTCCCGGCAACAATTAATAGACTGGATGGAGGCGGATAAAG
TTGCAGGACCACTTCTGCGCTCGGCCCTTCCGGCTGGCTGGTTTATTGCTGATAAATCTGGAGCCGGTGA
GCGTGGGTCTCGCGGTATCATTGCAGCACTGGGGCCAGATGGTAAGCCCTCCCGTATCGTAGTTATCTAC
ACGACGGGGAGTCAGGCAACTATGGATGAACGAAATAGACAGATCGCTGAGATAGGTGCCTCACTGATTA
AGCATTGGTAACTGTCAGACCAAGTTTACTCATATATACTTTAGATTGATTTAAAACTTCATTTTTAATT
TAAAAGGATCTAGGTGAAGATCCTTTTTGATAATCTCATGACCAAAATCCCTTAACGTGAGTTTTCGTTC
CACTGAGCGTCAGACCCCGTAGAAAAGATCAAAGGATCTTCTTGAGATCCTTTTTTTCTGCGCGTAATCT
GCTGCTTGCAAACAAAAAAACCACCGCTACCAGCGGTGGTTTGTTTGCCGGATCAAGAGCTACCAACTCT
TTTTCCGAAGGTAACTGGCTTCAGCAGAGCGCAGATACCAAATACTGTTCTTCTAGTGTAGCCGTAGTTA
GGCCACCACTTCAAGAACTCTGTAGCACCGCCTACATACCTCGCTCTGCTAATCCTGTTACCAGTGGCTG
CTGCCAGTGGCGATAAGTCGTGTCTTACCGGGTTGGACTCAAGACGATAGTTACCGGATAAGGCGCAGCG
GTCGGGCTGAACGGGGGGTTCGTGCACACAGCCCAGCTTGGAGCGAACGACCTACACCGAACTGAGATAC
CTACAGCGTGAGCTATGAGAAAGCGCCACGCTTCCCGAAGGGAGAAAGGCGGACAGGTATCCGGTAAGCG
GCAGGGTCGGAACAGGAGAGCGCACGAGGGAGCTTCCAGGGGGAAACGCCTGGTATCTTTATAGTCCTGT
CGGGTTTCGCCACCTCTGACTTGAGCGTCGATTTTTGTGATGCTCGTCAGGGGGGCGGAGCCTATGGAAA
AACGCCAGCAACGCGGCCTTTTTACGGTTCCTGGCCTTTTGCTGGCCTTTTGCTCACATGTTCTTTCCTG
CGTTATCCCCTGATTCTGTGGATAACCGTATTACCGCCTTKGAGTGAGCTGATACCGCTCGCCGCAGCCG
AACGACCGAGCGCAGCGAGTCAGTGAGCGAGGAAGCGGAAGAGCGCCCAATACGCAAACCGCCTCTCCCC
GCGCGTTGGCCGATTCATTAATGCAGCTGGCACGACAGGTTTCCCGACTGGAAAGCGGGCAGTGAGCGCA
ACGCAATTAATGTGAGTTAGCTCACTCATTAGGCACCCCAGGCTTTACACTTTATGCTTCCGGCTCGTAT
GTTGTGTGGAATTGTGAGCGGATAACAATTTCACACAGGAAACAGCTATGACCATGATTACGCCAAGCGC
GCAATTAACCCTCACTAAAGGGAACAAAAGCTGGAGCTGCAAGCTTAATGTAGTCTTATGCAATACTCTT
GTAGTCTTGCAACATGGTAACGATGAGTTAGCAACATGCCTTACAAGGAGAGAAAAAGCACCGTGCATGC
CGATTGGTGGAAGTAAGGTGGTACGATCGTGCCTTATTAGGAAGGCAACAGACGGGTCTGACATGGATTG
GACGAACCACTGAATTGCCGCATTGCAGAGATATTGTATTTAAGTGCCTAGCTCGATACATAAACGGGTC
TCTCTGGTTAGACCAGATCTGAGCCTGGGAGCTCTCTGGCTAACTAGGGAACCCACTGCTTAAGCCTCAA
TAAAGCTTGCCTTGAGTGCTTCAAGTAGTGTGTGCCCGTCTGTTGTGTGACTCTGGTAACTAGAGATCCC
TCAGACCCTTTTAGTCAGTGTGGAAAATCTCTAGCAGTGGCGCCCGAACAGGGACTTGAAAGCGAAAGGG
AAACCAGAGGAGCTCTCTCGACGCAGGACTCGGCTTGCTGAAGCGCGCACGGCAAGAGGCGAGGGGCGGC
GACTGGTGAGTACGCCAAAAATTTTGACTAGCGGAGGCTAGAAGGAGAGAGATGGGTGCGAGAGCGTCAG
TATTAAGCGGGGGAGAATTAGATCGCGATGGGAAAAAATTCGGTTAAGGCCAGGGGGAAAGAAAAAATAT
AAATTAAAACATATAGTATGGGCAAGCAGGGAGCTAGAACGATTCGCAGTTAATCCTGGCCTGTTAGAAA
CATCAGAAGGCTGTAGACAAATACTGGGACAGCTACAACCATCCCTTCAGACAGGATCAGAAGAACTTAG
ATCATTATATAATACAGTAGCAACCCTCTATTGTGTGCATCAAAGGATAGAGATAAAAGACACCAAGGAA
GCTTTAGACAAGATAGAGGAAGAGCAAAACAAAAGTAAGACCACCGCACAGCAAGCGGCCGCTGATCTTC
AGACCTGGAGGAGGAGATATGAGGGACAATTGGAGAAGTGAATTATATAAATATAAAGTAGTAAAAATTG
AACCATTAGGAGTAGCACCCACCAAGGCAAAGAGAAGAGTGGTGCAGAGAGAAAAAAGAGCAGTGGGAAT
AGGAGCTTTGTTCCTTGGGTTCTTGGGAGCAGCAGGAAGCACTATGGGCGCAGCGTCAATGACGCTGACG
GTACAGGCCAGACAATTATTGTCTGGTATAGTGCAGCAGCAGAACAATTTGCTGAGGGCTATTGAGGCGC
AACAGCATCTGTTGCAACTCACAGTCTGGGGCATCAAGCAGCTCCAGGCAAGAATCCTGGCTGTGGAAAG
ATACCTAAAGGATCAACAGCTCCTGGGGATTTGGGGTTGCTCTGGAAAACTCATTTGCACCACTGCTGTG
CCTTGGAATGCTAGTTGGAGTAATAAATCTCTGGAACAGATTTGGAATCACACGACCTGGATGGAGTGGG
ACAGAGAAATTAACAATTACACAAGCTTAATACACTCCTTAATTGAAGAATCGCAAAACCAGCAAGAAAA
GAATGAACAAGAATTATTGGAATTAGATAAATGGGCAAGTTTGTGGAATTGGTTTAACATAACAAATTGG
CTGTGGTATATAAAATTATTCATAATGATAGTAGGAGGCTTGGTAGGTTTAAGAATAGTTTTTGCTGTAC
TTTCTATAGTGAATAGAGTTAGGCAGGGATATTCACCATTATCGTTTCAGACCCACCTCCCAACCCCGAG
GGGACCCGACAGGCCCGAAGGAATAGAAGAAGAAGGTGGAGAGAGAGACAGAGACAGATCCATTCGATTA
GTGAACGGATCTCGACGGTATCGGTTAACTTTTAAAAGAAAAGGGGGGATTGGGGGGTACAGTGCAGGGG
AAAGAATAGTAGACATAATAGCAACAGACATACAAACTAAAGAATTACAAAAACAAATTACAAAATTCAA
AATTTTATCGTCCAGTGTGGTGGAATTCTGCAGATATCACAACTTTGTATAGAAAAGTTGGCCTCCGCGC
CGGGTTTTGGCGCCTCCCGCGGGCGCCCCCCTCCTCACGGCGAGCGCTGCCACGTCAGACGAAGGGCGCA
GCGAGCGTCCTGATCCTTCCGCCCGGACGCTCAGGACAGCGGCCCGCTGCTCATAAGACTCGGCCTTAGA
ACCCCAGTATCAGCAGAAGGACATTTTAGGACGGGACTTGGGTGACTCTAGGGCACTGGTTTTCTTTCCA
GAGAGCGGAACAGGCGAGGAAAAGTAGTCCCTTCTCGGCGATTCTGCGGAGGGATCTCCGTGGGGCGGTG
AACGCCGATGATTATATAAGGACGCGCCGGGTGTGGCACAGCTAGTTCCGTCGCAGCCGGGATTTGGGTC
GCGGTTCTTGTTTGTGGATCGCTGTGATCGTCACTTGGTGAGTAGCGGGCTGCTGGGCTGGCCGGGGCTT
TCGTGGCCGCCGGGCCGCTCGGTGGGACGGAAGCGTGTGGAGAGACCGCCAAGGGCTGTAGTCTGGGTCC
GCGAGCAAGGTTGCCCTGAACTGGGGGTTGGGGGGAGCGCAGCAAAATGGCGGCTGTTCCCGAGTCTTGA
ATGGAAGACGCTTGTGAGGCGGGCTGTGAGGTCGTTGAAACAAGGTGGGGGGCATGGTGGGCGGCAAGAA
CCCAAGGTCTTGAGGCCTTCGCTAATGCGGGAAAGCTCTTATTCGGGTGAGATGGGCTGGGGCACCATCT
GGGGACCCTGACGTGAAGTTTGTCACTGACTGGAGAACTCGGTTTGTCGTCTGTTGCGGGGGCGGCAGTT
ATGGCGGTGCCGTTGGGCAGTGCACCCGTACCTTTGGGAGCGCGCGCCCTCGTCGTGTCGTGACGTCACC
CGTTCTGTTGGCTTATAATGCAGGGTGGGGCCACCTGCCGGTAGGTGTGCGGTAGGCTTTTCTCCGTCGC
AGGACGCAGGGTTCGGGCCTAGGGTAGGCTCTCCTGAATCGACAGGCGCCGGACCTCTGGTGAGGGGAGG
GATAAGTGAGGCGTCAGTTTCTTTGGTCGGTTTTATGTACCTATCTTCTTAAGTAGCTGAAGCTCCGGTT
TTGAACTATGCGCTCGGGGTTGGCGAGTGTGTTTTGTGAAGTTTTTTAGGCACCTTTTGAAATGTAATCA
TTTGGGTCAATATGTAATTTTCAGTGTTAGACTAGTAAATTGTCCGCTAAATTCTGGCCGTTTTTGGCTT
TTTTGTTAGACGGCCAACTTTTGTATACAAAGTGGGCCACCATGGGAATCCCGCTGCTGAACGCTAAACA
GATTCTGGGACAGCTGGACGGCGGGAGCGTGGCAGTCCTGCCTGTGGTCGACTCCACCAATCAGTACCTG
CTGGATCGAATCGGCGAGCTGAAGAGTGGGGATGCTTGCATTGCAGAATATCAGCAGGCAGGGAGAGGAA
GCAGAGGGAGGAAATGGTTCTCTCCTTTTGGAGCTAACCTGTACCTGAGTATGTTTTGGCGCCTGAAGCG
GGGACCAGCAGCAATCGGCCTGGGCCCGGTCATCGGAATTGTCATGGCAGAAGCGCTGCGAAAGCTGGGA
GCAGACAAGGTGCGAGTCAAATGGCCCAATGACCTGTATCTGCAGGATAGAAAGCTGGCAGGCATCCTGG
TGGAGCTGGCCGGAATAACAGGCGATGCTGCACAGATCGTCATTGGCGCCGGGATTAACGTGGCTATGAG
GCGCGTGGAGGAAAGCGTGGTCAATCAGGGCTGGATCACACTGCAGGAAGCAGGGATTAACCTGGACAGG
AATACTCTGGCCGCTATGCTGATCCGAGAGCTGCGGGCAGCCCTGGAACTGTTCGAGCAGGAAGGCCTGG
CTCCATATCTGTCACGGTGGGAGAAGCTGGATAACTTCATCAATAGACCCGTGAAGCTGATCATTGGGGA
CAAAGAGATTTTCGGGATTAGCCGGGGGATTGATAAACAGGGAGCCCTGCTGCTGGAACAGGACGGAGTT
ATCAAACCCTGGATGGGCGGAGAAATCAGTCTGCGGTCTGCCGAAAAGGCTAGCGGCAAGCCCATCCCCA
ACCCCCTGCTGGGCCTGGACAGCACCACAACTTTGTACAAAAAAGCAGGCTCCACCATGGATTATGATTT
CAAGGCGAAGCTGGCGGCGGAGCGGGAGCGGGTGGAGGATTTGTTTGAGTACGAAGGGTGCAAAGTGGGA
CGCGGCACCTACGGTCACGTCTACAAGGCGAGGCGGAAAGATGGAAAAGATGAAAAGGAATATGCATTGA
AGCAAATTGAAGGCACAGGAATATCCATGTCGGCTTGTAGAGAGATTGCACTTTTGCGAGAATTGAAGCA
CCCTAATGTGATTGCATTGCAGAAGGTGTTCCTTTCTCACAGTGACAGGAAGGTATGGCTGCTGTTTGAT
TATGCAGAGCATGACTTGTGGCATATTATTAAGTTTCACCGTGCATCAAAAGCAAATAAAAAGCCCATGC
AGTTGCCAAGATCTATGGTTAAATCCTTACTTTACCAGATTCTTGATGGTATCCATTACCTCCATGCAAA
TTGGGTGCTTCACAGAGACTTGAAACCAGCAAATATCCTAGTAATGGGAGAAGGTCCTGAGAGGGGGAGA
GTCAAAATAGCTGACATGGGTTTTGCCAGATTATTCAATTCTCCTCTAAAGCCACTAGCAGATTTGGATC
CAGTAGTTGTGACATTTTGGTATCGGGCTCCAGAACTTTTGCTTGGTGCAAGGCATTATACAAAGGCCAT
TGATATATGGGCAATAGGTTGTATATTTGCTGAATTGTTGACTTCGGAACCTATTTTTCACTGTCGTCAG
GAAGATATAAAAACAAGCAATCCCTTTCATCATGATCAACTGGATCGGATATTTAGTGTCATGGGGTTTC
CTGCAGATAAAGACTGGGAAGATATTAGAAAGATGCCAGAATATCCCACACTTCAAAAAGACTTTAGAAG
AACAACGTATGCCAACAGTAGCCTCATAAAGTACATGGAGAAACACAAGGTCAAGCCTGACAGCAAAGTG
TTCCTCTTGCTTCAGAAACTCCTGACCATGGATCCAACCAAGAGAATTACCTCGGAGCAAGCTCTGCAGG
ATCCCTATTTTCAGGAGGACCCTTTGCCAACATTAGATGTATTTGCCGGCTGCCAGATTCCATACCCCAA
ACGAGAATTCCTTAATGAAGATGATCCTGAAGAAAAAGGTGACAAGAATCAGCAACAGCAGCAGAACCAG
CATCAGCAGCCCACAGCCCCTCCACAGCAGGCAGCAGCCCCTCCACAGGCGCCCCCACCACAGCAGAACA
GCACCCAGACCAACGGGACCGCAGGTGGGGCTGGGGCCGGGGTCGGGGGCACCGGAGCAGGGTTGCAGCA
CAGCCAGGACTCCAGCCTGAACCAGGTGCCTCCAAACAAGAAGCCACGGCTAGGGCCTTCAGGCGCAAAC
TCAGGTGGACCTGTGATGCCCTCGGATTATCAGCACTCCAGTTCTCGCCTGAATTACCAAAGCAGCGTTC
AGGGATCCTCTCAGTCCCAGAGCACACTTGGCTACTCTTCCTCGTCTCAGCAGAGCTCACAGTACCACCC
ATCTCACCAGGCCCACCGGTACTAGGACCCAGCTTTCTTGTACAAAGTTGTGATATCCAGCACAGTGGCG
GCCGCTCGACAATCAACCTCTGGATTACAAAATTTGTGAAAGATTGACTGGTATTCTTAACTATGTTGCT
CCTTTTACGCTATGTGGATACGCTGCTTTAATGCCTTTGTATCATGCTATTGCTTCCCGTATGGCTTTCA
TTTTCTCCTCCTTGTATAAATCCTGGTTGCTGTCTCTTTATGAGGAGTTGTGGCCCGTTGTCAGGCAACG
TGGCGTGGTGTGCACTGTGTTTGCTGACGCAACCCCCACTGGTTGGGGCATTGCCACCACCTGTCAGCTC
CTTTCCGGGACTTTCGCTTTCCCCCTCCCTATTGCCACGGCGGAACTCATCGCCGCCTGCCTTGCCCGCT
GCTGGACAGGGGCTCGGCTGTTGGGCACTGACAATTCCGTGGTGTTGTCGGGGAAGCTGACGTCCTTTCC
ATGGCTGCTCGCCTGTGTTGCCACCTGGATTCTGCGCGGGACGTCCTTCTGCTACGTCCCTTCGGCCCTC
AATCCAGCGGACCTTCCTTCCCGCGGCCTGCTGCCGGCTCTGCGGCCTCTTCCGCGTCTTCGCCTTCGCC
CTCAGACGAGTCGGATCTCCCTTTGGGCCGCCTCCCCGCCTGGAATTCTACCGGGTAGGGGAGGCGCTTT
TCCCAAGGCAGTCTGGAGCATGCGCTTTAGCAGCCCCGCTGGGCACTTGGCGCTACACAAGTGGCCTCTG
GCCTCGCACACATTCCACATCCACCGGTAGGCGCCAACCGGCTCCGTTCTTTGGTGGCCCCTTCGCGCCA
CCTTCTACTCCTCCCCTAGTCAGGAAGTTCCCCCCCGCCCCGCAGCTCGCGTCGTGCAGGACGTGACAAA
TGGAAGTAGCACGTCTCACTAGTCTCGTGCAGATGGACAGCACCGCTGAGCAATGGAAGCGGGTAGGCCT
TTGGGGCAGCGGCCAATAGCAGCTTTGCTCCTTCGCTTTCTGGGCTCAGAGGCTGGGAAGGGGTGGGTCC
GGGGGCGGGCTCAGGGGCGGGCTCAGGGGCGGGGCGGGCGCCCGAAGGTCCTCCGGAGGCCCGGCATTCT
GCACGCTTCAAAAGCGCACGTCTGCCGCGCTGTTCTCCTCTTCCTCATCTCCGGGCCTTTCGACCTGCAG
CCCAAGCTTACCATGACCGAGTACAAGCCCACGGTGCGCCTCGCCACCCGCGACGACGTCCCCAGGGCCG
TACGCACCCTCGCCGCCGCGTTCGCCGACTACCCCGCCACGCGCCACACCGTCGATCCGGACCGCCACAT
CGAGCGGGTCACCGAGCTGCAAGAACTCTTCCTCACGCGCGTCGGGCTCGACATCGGCAAGGTGTGGGTC
GCGGACGACGGCGCCGCGGTGGCGGTCTGGACCACGCCGGAGAGCGTCGAAGCGGGGGCGGTGTTCGCCG
AGATCGGCCCGCGCATGGCCGAGTTGAGCGGTTCCCGGCTGGCCGCGCAGCAACAGATGGAAGGCCTCCT
GGCGCCGCACCGGCCCAAGGAGCCCGCGTGGTTCCTGGCCACCGTCGGCGTCTCGCCCGACCACCAGGGC
AAGGGTCTGGGCAGCGCCGTCGTGCTCCCCGGAGTGGAGGCGGCCGAGCGCGCCGGGGTGCCCGCCTTCC
TGGAGACCTCCGCGCCCCGCAACCTCCCCTTCTACGAGCGGCTCGGCTTCACCGTCACCGCCGACGTCGA
GGTGCCCGAAGGACCGCGCACCTGGTGCATGACCCGCAAGCCCGGTGCCTGACGCCCGCCCCACGACCCG
CAGCGCCCGACCGAAAGGAGCGCACGACCCCATGCATCTCGAGGGCCCGGTACCTTTAAGACCAATGACT
TACAAGGCAGCTGTAGATCTTAGCCACTTTTTAAAAGAAAAGGGGGGACTGGAAGGGCTAGCTCACTCCC
AACGAAGACAAGATCTGCTTTTTGCTTGTACTGGGTCTCTCTGGTTAGACCAGATCTGAGCCTGGGAGCT
CTCTGGCTAACTAGGGAACCCACTGCTTAAGCCTCAATAAAGCTTGCCTTGAGTGCTTCAAGTAGTGTGT
GCCCGTCTGTTGTGTGACTCTGGTAACTAGAGATCCCTCAGACCCTTTTAGTCAGTGTGGAAAATCTCTA
GCAGTAGTAGTTCATGTCATCTTATTATTCAGTATTTATAACTTGCAAAGAAATGAATATCAGAGAGTGA
GAGGAACTTGTTTATTGCAGCTTATAATGGTTACAAATAAAGCAATAGCATCACAAATTTCACAAATAAA
GCATTTTTTTCACTGCATTCTAGTTGTGGTTTGTCCAAACTCATCAATGTATCTTATCATGYCTRRCTCY
RSCYATCCCGCCCCTAACTCCGCCCAGTTCCGCCCATTCTCCGCCCCATGGCTGACTAATTTTTTTTATT
TATGCAGAGGCCGAGGCCGCCTCGGCCTCTGAGCTATTCCAGAAGTAGTGAGGAGGCTTTTTTGGAGGCC
TAGGGACGTACCCAATTCGCCCTATAGTGAGTCGTATTACGCGCGCTCACTGGCCGTCGTTTTACAACGT
CGTGACTGGGAAAACCCTGGCGTTACCCAACTTAATCGCCTTGCAGCACATCCCCCTTTCGCCAGCTGGC
GTAATAGCGAAGAGGCCCGCACCGATCGCCCTTCCCAACAGTTGCGCAGCCTGAATGGCGAATGGG
[124 nt withheld, positions 10497-10620]
C
[91 nt withheld, positions 10622-10712]
A
[49 nt withheld, positions 10714-10762]
CCTTTGACGTTGGAGTCCACGTTCTTT
[37 nt withheld, positions 10790-10826]
ACCCTATCTCGGTCTATTCTTTTGATTTATAAGGGATTTTGCCGATTTCGGCCTATTGGTTAAAAAATGA
GCTGATTTAACAAAAATTTAACGCGAATTTTAACAAAATATTAACGCTTACAATTT
