>Addgene plasmid #158175 | p663-UBC-miniTurbo-V5-CDK19_IDG-K | depositor partial sequence | sequence record 305270 | MiniTurbo region sequencing result
GTTTTTTAGGCACCTTTTGAAATGTAATCATTTGGGTCAATATGTAATTTTCNGTGTTAGACTAGTAAAT
TGTCCGCTAAATTCTGGCCGTTTTTGGCTTTTTTGTTAGACGGCCAACTTTTGTATACAAAGTGGGCCAC
CATGGGAATCCCGCTGCTGAACGCTAAACAGATTCTGGGACAGCTGGACGGCGGGAGCGTGGCAGTCCTG
CCTGTGGTCGACTCCACCAATCAGTACCTGCTGGATCGAATCGGCGAGCTGAAGAGTGGGGATGCTTGCA
TTGCAGAATATCAGCAGGCAGGGAGAGGAAGCAGAGGGAGGAAATGGTTCTCTCCTTTTGGAGCTAACCT
GTACCTGAGTATGTTTTGGCGCCTGAAGCGGGGACCAGCAGCAATCGGCCTGGGCCCGGTCATCGGAATT
GTCATGGCAGAAGCGCTGCGAAAGCTGGGAGCAGACAAGGTGCGAGTCAAATGGCCCAATGACCTGTATC
TGCAGGATAGAAAGCTGGCAGGCATCCTGGTGGAGCTGGCCGGAATAACAGGCGATGCTGCACAGATCGT
CATTGGCGCCGGGATTAACGTGGCTATGAGGCGCGTGGAGGAAAGCGTGGTCAATCAGGGCTGGATCACA
CTGCAGGAAGCAGGGATTAACCTGGACAGGAATACTCTGGCCGCTATGCTGATCCGAGAGCTGCGGGCAG
CCCTGGAACTGTTCGAGCAGGAAGGCCTGGCTCCATATCTGTCACGGTGGGAGAAGCTGGATAACTTCAT
CAATAGACCCGTGAAGCTGATCATTGGGGACAAAGAGATTTTCGGGATTAGCCGGGGGATTGATAAACAG
GGAGCCCTGCTGCTGGAAC
