>Addgene plasmid #158175 | p663-UBC-miniTurbo-V5-CDK19_IDG-K | depositor partial sequence | sequence record 305271 | CDK19 region sequencing result
TGATAAACAGGGAGCCCTGCTGCTGGAACAGGACGGAGTTATCNNACCCTGGATGGGCGGAGAAATCAGT
CTGCGGTCTGCCGAAAAGGCTAGCGGCAAGCCCATCCCCAACCCCCTGCTGGGCCTGGACAGCACCACAA
CTTTGTACAAAAAAGCAGGCTCCACCATGGATTATGATTTCAAGGCGAAGCTGGCGGCGGAGCGGGAGCG
GGTGGAGGATTTGTTTGAGTACGAAGGGTGCAAAGTGGGACGCGGCACCTACGGTCACGTCTACAAGGCG
AGGCGGAAAGATGGAAAAGATGAAAAGGAATATGCATTGAAGCAAATTGAAGGCACAGGAATATCCATGT
CGGCTTGTAGAGAGATTGCACTTTTGCGAGAATTGAAGCACCCTAATGTGATTGCATTGCAGAAGGTGTT
CCTTTCTCACAGTGACAGGAAGGTATGGCTGCTGTTTGATTATGCAGAGCATGACTTGTGGCATATTATT
AAGTTTCACCGTGCATCAAAAGCAAATAAAAAGCCCATGCAGTTGCCAAGATCTATGGTTAAATCCTTAC
TTTACCAGATTCTTGATGGTATCCATTACCTCCATGCAAATTGGGTGCTTCACAGAGACTTGAAACCAGC
AAATATCCTAGTAATGGGAGAAGGTCCTGAGAGGGGGAGAGTCAAAATAGCTGACATGGGTTTTGCCAGA
TTATTCAATTCTCCTCTAAAGCCACTAGCAGATTTGGATCCAGTAGTTGTGACATTTTGGTATCGGGCTC
CAGAACTTTTGCTTGGTGCAAGGCATTATACAAAGGCCATTGATATATGGGCAATAGGTTGTATATTTGC
TGAATTGTTGACTTCGGAACCTATTTTTCACTGTCGTCAGGAAGATATAAAACAAGCAATCCCTTTCATC
ATGATCAACTG
